>Addgene plasmid #158805 | JGI_018255 | addgene full sequence | sequence record 317951 | Addgene Partial NGS Result
TTTGTTTAACTTTAAGAAGGAGATATACCATGACGAAGAACGCCACCTACTCGTACTGGCTGACCCTGCC
CTTGCTGTTCCTCCTCGCAATCTACTTCATCCCGCCCGCCAACGCCGCGACCAGCGATAGCGACTGGCCC
AAGTACCATCGGCTCGACAACGGCTGGCGCTACAGCCCGCTGGCCGATATCAACAAAGCCAACGTGGACA
AGCTCAAGGTCGCCTGGATCCACCAGCCGGGCGACATCCAGCACGGCCTGCAGGCCACCCCGATCGTCCT
GGATGGCGTGATCTACTATGTGGCGGCCAATAACAACGTCTACGCGGTCGACGGGGAGACGCTGTGGCAT
TATCAGCCGGAGCTGGACCCCATCGTGACCCGCGTCTTCTACCAGGCCGCGAGCCGCGGCGTGACCGTCG
GCCACGGTATGGTCTACCTTGGGACCCTGGATGGACGCTTTATCGCGCTCAACCAGAAGACCGGCAAGCC
GGTCTGGAAGCGTAAGATCACCGATCTCAAGTCGTGCTACGGCTGCCTCTTCTCGTCGCCTCCGCAGTTG
GCGGGCGAGGTCCTCTACGGTGGAACGACTGGTGGCGACCAGCCGCAGCGGGGCAAGATCTATGCCGTGA
ACGCCCTGAACGGCCAGCCGCTGTGGGAATTCGACACCATCAGCGACGACCCCGAGAGCTGGCCGGGCGA
CACGGGCAATGTCGGCGGGGGCGGTGCCTGGATGCCGGGCGTTTATGATGAGAAGACGGACCTGATCCAC
ATCGGCACCTCCAACGCGGCGCCCGACTTCTTCGGCGAGGTGCGCAAGGGCGATAACAAGTACACGGCCA
GCCTTCTGGCGATCGAGGCTAAGACGGGCAAGCTGAAGTGGTTCTTCCAGGAGGTGCCCCACGACGTCTG
GGACTACGACAGCGCGTATGAGATCGTGACCATCGAACACGAGAATCGCGACGTCATCTTTCACCTGAAC
AAGGGCGGCTTCGTGTACGTTCTGGACAAGAAGACCGGCAAGCCCATCAACATCTGGCCCCTCAGCCAGA
CCTACAACTGGGTTGAGTCCGTGAACCCCAAGACCGGGGAGCTCATCGGCCGCAATGAACCCAAGCTCGG
AGAGGAGAAGGTCCTGTGCCCCTACCTGCTCGGAGCCCGGTCGTGGAACCACGGCGCCTACTCCCCGAAG
ACCGGACTGTGGTATACCAACGCAATGGAGGTCTGCAACAAGATCATCGCCGCCGAACAGAACCCGGAGA
AGATCGGCATCTCCGGCCTGTATCTGGGCGTCTCGCTCCTGGAGGCCGTCGCGCCGCCGAACCAAAAGGC
CTCTGCCCGACTGGACGCGCGGGACCCGATCACCGGCGAGGTCCGGTGGTCGGTCAACTACCCGATCCCC
GGCCTGGGCAGCGTCCTGGCGACCGCGGGAGGCCTGGTGTTCAACGGCGACGTGTTCGGGAAGGTGTTCG
CGTACGACGCGGCCAATGGCGACGAGCTCTGGTCGTTCAACACCGGATCCGGAATCCGCTCAGGTATTAT
CAGTTATGGCAAGAACGGCAAGCAGTATCTGCTCGTCCCGAGCGGCTTCGGGTCGCATGCCCCCGGCTTC
ATGGCCTCCGCGTTCCCGGAGGTGAGCGGCCTCCCGGGCGGGGCGGCGTTGATCGCGTTCTCGATCGACA
AGGCCGAAAACCTCTATTTTCAGGGACATCATCACCATCACCATCACCACTGACAGCTATGACCATGATT
ACGCCAAGCTTGCATGCCTGCAGGTCGACTCTAGAGGATCCCCGGGTACCGAGCTCGAATTCACTGGCCG
TCGTTTTACAACGTCGTGACTGGGAAAACCCTGGCGTTACCCAACTTAATCGCCTTGCAGCACATCCCCC
TTTCGCCAGCTGGCGTAATAGCGAAGAGGCCCGCACCGATCGCCCTTCCCAACAGTTGCGCAGCCTGAAT
GGCGAATGGCGCCTGATGCGGTATTTTCTCCTTACGCATCTGTGCGGTATTTCACACCGCATATGGTGCA
CTCTCAGTACAATCTGCTCTGATGCCGCATAGTTAAGCCAGCCCCGACACCCGCCAACACCCGCTGACGC
GCCCTGACGGGCTTGTATGCTCCCGGCATCCGCTTACAGACAAGCTGTGACCGTCTCCGGGAGCTGCATG
TGTCAGAGGTTTTCACCGTCATCACCGAAACGCGCGAGACGAAAGGGCCTCGTGATACGCCTATTTTTAT
AGGTTAATGTCATGATAATAATGGTTTCTTAGCACCCTTTCTCGGTCCTTCAACGTTCCTGACAACGAGC
CTCCTTTTCGCCAATCCATCGACAATCACCGCGAGTCCCTGCTCGAACGCTGCGTCCGGACCGGCTTCGT
CGAAGGCGTCTATCGCGGCCCGCAACAGCGGCGAGAGCGGAGCCTGTTCAACGGTGCCGCCGCGCTCGCC
GGCATCGCTGTCGCCGGCCTGCTCCTCAAGCACGGCCCCAACAGTGAAGTAGCTGATTGTCATCAGCGCA
TTGACGGCGTCCCCGGCCGAAAAACCCGCCTCGCAGAGGAAGCGAAGCTGCGCGTCGGCCGTTTCCATCT
GCGGTGCGCCCGGTCGCGTGCCGGCATGGATGCGCGCGCCATCGCGGTAGGCGAGCAGCGCCTGCCTGAA
GCTGCGGGCATTCCCGATCAGAAATGAGCGCCAGTCGTCGTCGGCTCTCGGCACCGAATGCGTATGATTC
TCCGCCAGCATGGCTTCGGCCAGTGCGTCGAGCAGCGCCCGCTTGTTCCTGAAGTGCCAGTAAAGCGCCG
GCTGCTGAACCCCCAACCGTTCCGCCAGTTTGCGTGTCGTCAGACCGTCTACGCCGACCTCGTTCAACAG
GTCCAGGGCGGCACGGATCACTGTATTCGGCTGCAACTTTGTCATGCTTGACACTTTATCACTGATAAAC
ATAATATGTCCACCAACTTATCAGTGATAAAGAATCCGCGCGTTCAATCGGACCAGCGGAGGCTGGTCCG
GAGGCCAGACGTGAAACCCAACATACCCCTGATCGTAATTCTGAGCACTGTCGCGCTCGACGCTGTCGGC
ATCGGCCTGATTATGCCGGTGCTGCCGGGCCTCCTGCGCGATCTGGTTCACTCGAACGACGTCACCGCCC
ACTATGGCATTCTGCTGGCGCTGTATGCGTTGGTGCAATTTGCCTGCGCACCTGTGCTGGGCGCGCTGTC
GGATCGTTTCGGGCGGCGGCCAATCTTGCTCGTCTCGCTGGCCGGCGCCACTGTCGACTACGCCATCATG
GCGACAGCGCCTTTCCTTTGGGTTCTCTATATCGGGCGGATCGTGGCCGGCATCACCGGGGCGACTGGGG
CGGTAGCCGGCGCTTATATTGCCGATATCACTGATGGCGATGAGCGCGCGCGGCACTTCGGCTTCATGAG
CGCCTGTTTCGGGTTCGGGATGGTCGCGGGACCTGTGCTCGGTGGGCTGATGGGCGGTTTCTCCCCCCAC
GCTCCGTTCTTCGCCGCGGCAGCCTTGAACGGCCTCAATTTCCTGACGGGCTGTTTCCTTTTGCCGGAGT
CGCACAAAGGCGAACGCCGGCCGTTACGCCGGGAGGCTCTCAACCCGCTCGCTTCGTTCCGGTGGGCCCG
GGGCATGACCGTCGTCGCCGCCCTGATGGCGGTCTTCTTCATCATGCAACTTGTCGGACAGGTGCCGGCC
GCGCTTTGGGTCATTTTCGGCGAGGATCGCTTTCACTGGGACGCGACCACGATCGGCATTTCGCTTGCCG
CATTTGGCATTCTGCATTCACTCGCCCAGGCAATGATCACCGGCCCTGTAGCCGCCCGGCTCGGCGAAAG
GCGGGCACTCATGCTCGGAATGATTGCCGACGGCACAGGCTACATCCTGCTTGCCTTCGCGACACGGGGA
TGGATGGCGTTCCCGATCATGGTCCTGCTTGCTTCGGGTGGCATCGGAATGCCGGCGCTGCAAGCAATGT
TGTCCAGGCAGGTGGATGAGGAACGTCAGGGGCAGCTGCAAGGCTCACTGGCGGCGCTCACCAGCCTGAC
CTCGATCGTCGGACCCCTCCTCTTCACGGCGATCTATGCGGCTTCTATAACAACGTGGAACGGGTGGGCA
TGGATTGCAGGCGCTGCCCTCTACTTGCTCTGCCTGCCGGCGCTGCGTCGCGGGCTTTGGAGCGGCGCAG
GGCAACGAGCCGATCGCTGATCGTGGAAACGATAGGCCTATGCCATGCGGGTCAAGGCGACTTCCGGCAA
GCTATACGCGCCCTAGAATTGTCAATTTTAATCCTCTGTTTATCGGCAGTTCGTAGAGCGCGCCGTGCGT
CCCGAGCGATACTGAGCGAAGCAAGTGCGTCGAGCAGTGCCCGCTTGTTCCTGAAATGCCAGTAAAGCGC
TGGCTGCTGAACCCCCAGCCGGAACTGACCCCACAAGGCCCTAGCGTTTGCAATGCACCAGGTCATCATT
GACCCAGGCGTGTTCCACCAGGCCGCTGCCTCGCAACTCTTCGCAGGCTTCGCCGACCTGCTCGCGCCAC
TTCTTCACGCGGGTGGAATCCGATCCGCACATGAGGCGGAAGGTTTCCAGCTTGAGCGGGTACGGCTCCC
GGTGCGAGCTGAAATAGTCGAACATCCGTCGGGCCGTCGGCGACAGCTTGCGGTACTTCTCCCATATGAA
TTTCGTGTAGTGGTCGCCAGCAAACAGCACGACGATTTCCTCGTCGATCAGGACCTGGCAACGGGACGTT
TTCTTGCCACGGTCCAGGACGCGGAAGCGGTGCAGCAGCGACACCGATTCCAGGTGCCCAACGCGGTCGG
ACGTGAAGCCCATCGCCGTCGCCTGTAGGCGCGACAGGCATTCCTCGGCCTTCGTGTAATACCGGCCATT
GATCGACCAGCCCAGGTCCTGGCAAAGCTCGTAGAACGTGAAGGTGATCGGCTCGCCGATAGGGGTGCGC
TTCGCGTACTCCAACACCTGCTGCCACACCAGTTCGTCATCGTCGGCCCGCAGCTCGACGCCGGTGTAGG
TGATCTTCACGTCCTTGTTGACGTGGAAAATGACCTTGTTTTGCAGCGCCTCGCGCGGGATTTTCTTGTT
GCGCGTGGTGAACAGGGCAGAGCGGGCCGTGTCGTTTGGCATCGCTCGCATCGTGTCCGGCCACGGCGCA
ATATCGAACAAGGAAAGCTGCATTTCCTTGATCTGCTGCTTCGTGTGTTTCAGCAACGCGGCCTGCTTGG
CCTCGCTGACCTGTTTTGCCAGGTCCTCGCCGGCGGTTTTTCGCTTCTTGGTCGTCATAGTTCCTCGCGT
GTCGATGGTCATCGACTTCGCCAAACCTGCCGCCTCCTGTTCGAGACGACGCGAACGCTCCACGGCGGCC
GATGGCGCGGGCAGGGCAGGGGGAGCCAGTTGCACGCTGTCGCGCTCGATCTTGGCCGTAGCTTGCTGGA
CCATCGAGCCGACGGACTGGAAGGTTTCGCGGGGCGCACGCATGACGGTGCGGCTTGCGATGGTTTCGGC
ATCCTCGGCGGAAAACCCCGCGTCGATCAGTTCTTGCCTGTATGCCTTCCGGTCAAACGTCCGATTCATT
CACCCTCCTTGCGGGATTGCCCCGACTCACGCCGGGGCAATGTGCCCTTATTCCTGATTTGACCCGCCTG
GTGCCTTGGTGTCCAGATAATCCACCTTATCGGCAATGAAGTCGGTCCCGTAGACCGTCTGGCCGTCCTT
CTCGTACTTGGTATTCCGAATCTTGCCCTGCACGAATACCAGCTCCGCGAAGTCGCTCTTCTTGATGGAG
CGCATGGGGACGTGCTTGGCAATCACGCGCACCCCCCGGCCGTTTTAGCGGCTAAAAAAGTCATGGCTCT
GCCCTCGGGCGGACCACGCCCATCATGACCTTGCCAAGCTCGTCCTGCTTCTCTTCGATCTTCGCCAGCA
GGGCGAGGATCGTGGCATCACCGAACCGCGCCGTGCGCGGGTCGTCGGTGAGCCAGAGTTTCAGCAGGCC
GCCCAGGCGGCCCAGGTCGCCATTGATGCGGGCCAGCTCGCGGACGTGCTCATAGTCCACGACGCCCGTG
ATTTTGTAGCCCTGGCCGACGGCCAGCAGGTAGGCCTACAGGCTCATGCCGGCCGCCGCCGCCTTTTCCT
CAATCGCTCTTCGTTCGTCTGGAAGGCAGTACACCTTGATAGGTGGGCTGCCCTTCCTGGTTGGCTTGGT
TTCATCAGCCATCCGCTTGCCCTCATCTGTTACGCCGGCGGTAGCCGGCCAGCCTCGCAGAGCAGGATTC
CCGTTGAGCACCGCCAGGTGCGAATAAGGGACAGTGAAGAAGGAACACCCGCTCGCGGGTGGGCCTACTT
CACCTATCCTGCCCGGCTGACGCCGTTGGATACACCAAGGAAAGTCTACACGAACCCTTTGGCAAAATCC
TGTATATCGTGCGAAAAAGGATGGATATACCGAAAAAATCGCTATAATGACCCCGAAGCAGGGTTATGCA
GCGGAAAAGATCCGTCGACCCTTTCCGACGCTCACCGGGCTGGTTGCCCTCGCCGCTGGGCTGGCGGCCG
TCTATGGCCCTGCAAACGCGCCAGAAACGCCGTCGAAGCCGTGTGCGAGACACCGCGGCCGCCGGCGTTG
TGGATACCTCGCGGAAAACTTGGCCCTCACTGACAGATGAGGGGCGGACGTTGACACTTGAGGGGCCGAC
TCACCCGGCGCGGCGTTGACAGATGAGGGGCAGGCTCGATTTCGGCCGGCGACGTGGAGCTGGCCAGCCT
CGCAAATCGGCGAAAACGCCTGATTTTACGCGAGTTTCCCACAGATGATGTGGACAAGCCTGGGGATAAG
TGCCCTGCGGTATTGACACTTGAGGGGCGCGACTACTGACAGATGAGGGGCGCGATCCTTGACACTTGAG
GGGCAGAGTGCTGACAGATGAGGGGCGCACCTATTGACATTTGAGGGGCTGTCCACAGGCAGAAAATCCA
GCATTTGCAAGGGTTTCCGCCCGTTTTTCGGCCACCGCTAACCTGTCTTTTAACCTGCTTTTAAACCAAT
ATTTATAAACCTTGTTTTTAACCAGGGCTGCGCCCTGTGCGCGTGACCGCGCACGCCGAAGGGGGGTGCC
CCCCCTTCTCGAACCCTCCCGGCCCGCTAACGCGGGCCTCCCATCCCCCCAGGGGCTGCGCCCCTCGGCC
GCGAACGGCCTCACCCCAAAAATGGCAGCCAAGCTGACCACTTCTGCGCTCGGCCCTTCCGGCTGGCTGG
TTTATTGCTGATAAATCTGGAGCCGGTGAGCGTGGGTCTCGCGGTATCATTGCAGCACTGGGGCCAGATG
GTAAGCCCTCCCGTATCGTAGTTATCTACACGACGGGGAGTCAGGCAACTATGGATGAACGAAATAGACA
GATCGCTGAGATAGGTGCCTCACTGATTAAGCATTGGTAACTGTCAGACCAAGTTTACTCATATATACTT
TAGATTGATTTAAAACTTCATTTTTAATTTAAAAGGATCTAGGTGAAGATCCTTTTTGATAATCTCATGA
CCAAAATCCCTTAACGTGAGTTTTCGTTCCACTGAGCGTCAGACCCCGTAGAAAAGATCAAAGGATCTTC
TTGAGATCCTTTTTTTCTGCGCGTAATCTGCTGCTTGCAAACAAAAAAACCACCGCTACCAGCGGTGGTT
TGTTTGCCGGATCAAGAGCTACCAACTCTTTTTCCGAAGGTAACTGGCTTCAGCAGAGCGCAGATACCAA
ATACTGTTCTTCTAGTGTAGCCGTAGTTAGGCCACCACTTCAAGAACTCTGTAGCACCGCCTACATACCT
CGCTCTGCTAATCCTGTTACCAGTGGCTGCTGCCAGTGGCGATAAGTCGTGTCTTACCGGGTTGGACTCA
AGACGATAGTTACCGGATAAGGCGCAGCGGTCGGGCTGAACGGGGGGTTCGTGCACACAGCCCAGCTTGG
AGCGAACGACCTACACCGAACTGAGATACCTACAGCGTGAGCTATGAGAAAGCGCCACGCTTCCCGAAGG
GAGAAAGGCGGACAGGTATCCGGTAAGCGGCAGGGTCGGAACAGGAGAGCGCACGAGGGAGCTTCCAGGG
GGAAACGCCTGGTATCTTTATAGTCCTGTCGGGTTTCGCCACCTCTGACTTGAGCGTCGATTTTTGTGAT
GCTCGTCAGGGGGGCGGAGCCTATGGAAAAACGCCAGCAACGCGGCCTTTTTACGGTTCCTGGCCTTTTG
CTGGCCTTTTGCTCACATGTTCTTTCCTGCGTTATCCCCTGATTCTGTGGATAACCGTATTACCGCCTTT
GAGTGAGCTGATACCGCTCGCCGCAGCCGAACGACCGAGCGCAGCGAGTCAGTGAGCGAGGAAGCGGAAG
AGCGCCCAATACGCAAACCGCCTCTCCCCGCGCGTTGGCCGATTCATTAATGCAGCTGGCACGACAGGTT
TCCCGACTGGAAAGCGGGCAGTGAGCGCAACGCAATTAATGTGAGTTAGCTCACTCATTAGGCACCCCAG
GCTTTACACTTTATGCTTCCGGCTCGTATGTTGTGTGGAATTGTGAGCGGATAACAATTTCACACAGGAA
ACAGCTATGACCATGATTACGCCAAGCTAGCTTCCCGCTTGGTCGGGCCGCTTCGCGAGGGCCCGTTGAC
GACAACGGTGCGATGGGTCCCGGCCCCGGTCAAGACGATGCCAATACGTTGCGACACTACGCCTTGGCAC
TTTTAGAATTGCCTTATCGTCCTGATAAGAAATGTCCGACCAGCTAAAGACATCGCGTCCAATCAAAGCC
TAGAAAATATAGGCGAAGGGACGCTAATAAGTCTTTCATAAGACCGCGCAAATCTAAAAATATCCTTAGA
TTCACGATGCGGCACTTCGGATGACTTCCGAGCGAGCCTGGAACCTCAGAAAAACGTCTGAGAGATACCG
CGGATCTCACACAGGAAATTTCGCAACGCAAAATGCTGAATTTAGCAGGCAAGTTTCCTGATAAAGGGCC
CTGTGAGTGCGACATTCGACGCGCGAAAGCGAGTTGACGGCGCCCGAAATTTTCTTAGAGTTCGTTCAAG
CTTCGGTTTCGGGGAGCCGCTAAGGGATGCGGACCCAGCCGGGTAAGTCGCCGGGAACTATGGAATAATC
CTAATTTCTGTGCGGCAGGCGCGAGCTGCCGGAGCGAATATCATCCCTGTCGCAAACAGCAGGTCAATCA
ACGGTGGGTAGCGGGCTGCTATCCAGCGGCGGATAAGACTTGTCGGAGGAATCCTCTAGAAATAAT
Features (pLannotate 1.2.2; 20 found; start..end, strand, type, name):
      1..23      +  RBS            RBS: efficient ribosome binding site from bacteriophage T7 gene 10 (Olins and Rangwala, 1989)
   1710..1729    +  CDS            7xHis (fragment): 6xHis affinity tag
   1756..1812    -  misc_feature   MCS: pUC18/19 multiple cloning site
   1809..1966    +  CDS            lacZα (fragment): LacZα fragment of β-galactosidase; lacZ fragment
   1972..2071    -  misc_feature   bom (fragment): basis of mobility region from pBR322
   2173..2208    -  CDS            rop (fragment): Rop protein, which maintains plasmids at low copy number; rop
   2273..2915    -  CDS            TetR (fragment): tetracycline resistance regulatory protein; tetR
   3021..4220    +  CDS            TcR: tetracycline efflux protein; tetA; confers resistance to tetracycline
   4279..4431    -  CDS            tetR (fragment): TETR1_ECOLX - Experimental evidence at protein level: Swiss-Prot protein existence level 1. TetR is the repressor of the tetracycline resistance element; its N-terminal region forms a helix-turn-helix structure and binds DNA. Binding of tetracycline to TetR reduces the repressor affinity for the tetracycline resistance gene (tetA) promoter operator sites. From Escherichia coli.
   4451..5599    -  CDS            trfA: trans-acting replication protein that binds to and activates oriV
   5729..5833    -  CDS            traI (fragment): TRAI6_ECOLX - Experimental evidence at protein level: Swiss-Prot protein existence level 1. The initiation process of transfer DNA synthesis requires the interaction of at least three plasmid-specific components (TraH, I, and J) at the transfer origin resulting in the assembly of a specialised nucleoprotein complex - the relaxosome. Site- and strand-specific cleavage at the transfer origin is dependent on TraI and TraJ. From Escherichia coli.
   5871..6242    -  CDS            traJ: oriT-recognizing protein; traJ
   6275..6384    -  oriT           oriT: incP origin of transfer
   6537..7168    +  rep_origin     oriV: incP origin of replication
   7246..7459    +  CDS            bla(M) (fragment): β-lactamase lacking the signal sequence; bla(M); allows cytosolic expression of β-lactamase
   7631..8219    +  rep_origin     ori: high-copy-number ColE1/pMB1/pBR322/pUC origin of replication
   8402..8494    +  CDS            lacI (fragment): lac repressor; lacI; The lac repressor binds to the lac operator to inhibit transcription in E. coli. This inhibition can be relieved by adding lactose or isopropyl-β-D-thiogalactopyranoside (IPTG).
   8507..8528    +  protein_bind   CAP binding site: CAP binding activates transcription in the presence of cAMP. E. coli catabolite activator protein
   8543..8573    +  promoter       lac promoter: promoter for the E. coli lac operon
   8581..8597    +  protein_bind   lac operator: The lac repressor binds to the lac operator to inhibit transcription in E. coli. This inhibition can be relieved by adding lactose or isopropyl-β-D-thiogalactopyranoside (IPTG). lac repressor encoded by lacI
