[The description below was written by a language model from this plasmid's Addgene catalogue record and pLannotate feature annotations shown in this document.]
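Description:
JGI_018255 is a low-copy, broad-host-range bacterial expression plasmid built on the pCM80_PxoxF backbone and catalogued as a synthetic biology vector. It carries a synthetic insert named Grimontia_3, introduced by Gibson assembly as part of a collection made to study rare earth element-dependent alcohol dehydrogenases. The record does not describe the encoded protein further. The name suggests a candidate dehydrogenase gene derived from a Grimontia sequence, but this is an inference.

The annotated 9.3 kb sequence, which is labelled a partial NGS result, shows a typical IncP-type replicon. It comprises oriV with the trfA replication initiator gene, plus oriT, traJ and a traI fragment, which allow the plasmid to be mobilised by conjugation into non-E. coli hosts when transfer functions are supplied in trans. A ColE1/pMB1-type origin is also present for maintenance in E. coli. Selection is by tetracycline through the tetA efflux gene, with tetR regulatory sequences annotated alongside it. The bla, lacI, rop and bom fragments appear to be nonfunctional remnants of earlier cloning steps.

The insert itself was not annotated, but it presumably occupies the unlabelled stretch between a phage T7 gene 10 ribosome binding site and a histidine tag, which would give a C-terminally His-tagged product suitable for affinity purification. A lac promoter, operator and CAP site lie upstream. The backbone name implies that an xoxF promoter drives expression, although no such element is annotated. A pUC-type polylinker and a lacZα fragment follow the tag. The plasmid is suited to expressing the candidate enzyme in a conjugation recipient host for functional or biochemical testing.
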