Addgene plasmid #158805: JGI_018255
Purpose: Rare earth element alcohol dehydrogenases
Depositing lab: Joint Genome Institute. Publication: Rare earth element alcohol dehydrogenases widely occur among globally distributed, numerically abundant and environmentally important microbes. Huang J, Yu Z, Groom J, Cheng JF, Tarver A, Yoshikuni Y, Chistoserdova L. ISME J. 2019 Aug;13(8):2005-2017. doi: 10.1038/s41396-019-0414-z. Epub 2019 Apr 5. PubMed 30952993.
Backbone
  Vector backbone: pCM80_PxoxF
  Vector type: Synthetic Biology
Growth in bacteria
  Bacterial resistance: Tetracycline, 10 μg/mL
  Growth temperature: 37°C
  Growth strain: Top10
  Copy number: Low Copy
Gene/Insert
  Gene/Insert name: Grimontia_3 (alt name: Batch190_p002)
  Species: Synthetic
  Cloning method: Gibson Cloning
Terms and licenses: Academic/Nonprofit Terms; Industry Terms: Not Available to Industry
Depositor comments: pCM80_PxoxF vector with Grimontia_3 insert, JGI ICE Registry: https://registry.jgi.doe.gov/entry/18255
How to cite: JGI_018255 was a gift from Joint Genome Institute (Addgene plasmid # 158805 ; http://n2t.net/addgene:158805 ; RRID:Addgene_158805)
